>Addgene plasmid #113925 | pET51b(+)-LUCIDRS-MTX | depositor full sequence | sequence record 216039 | pET51b(+)-LUCIDRS-MTX sequence 7759 bps
TGGCGAATGGG
[124 nt withheld, positions 12-135]
C
[91 nt withheld, positions 137-227]
A
[49 nt withheld, positions 229-277]
CCTTTGACGTTGGAGTCCACGTTCTTT
[37 nt withheld, positions 305-341]
ACCCTATCTCGGTCTATTCTTTTGATTTATAAGGGATTTTGCCGATTTCGGCCTATTGGTTAAAAAATGA
GCTGATTTAACAAAAATTTAACGCGAATTTTAACAAAATATTAACGTTTACAATTTCTGGCGGCACGATG
GCATGAGATTATCAAAAAGGATCTTCACCTAGATCCTTTTAAATTAAAAATGAAGTTTTAAATCAATCTA
AAGTATATATGAGTAAACTTGGTCTGACAGTTACCAATGCTTAATCAGTGAGGCACCTATCTCAGCGATC
TGTCTATTTCGTTCATCCATAGTTGCCTGACTCCCCGTCGTGTAGATAACTACGATACGGGAGGGCTTAC
CATCTGGCCCCAGTGCTGCAATGATACCGCGAGACCCACGCTCACCGGCTCCAGATTTATCAGCAATAAA
CCAGCCAGCCGGAAGGGCCGAGCGCAGAAGTGGTCCTGCAACTTTATCCGCCTCCATCCAGTCTATTAAT
TGTTGCCGGGAAGCTAGAGTAAGTAGTTCGCCAGTTAATAGTTTGCGCAACGTTGTTGCCATTGCTACAG
GCATCGTGGTGTCACGCTCGTCGTTTGGTATGGCTTCATTCAGCTCCGGTTCCCAACGATCAAGGCGAGT
TACATGATCCCCCATGTTGTGCAAAAAAGCGGTTAGCTCCTTCGGTCCTCCGATCGTTGTCAGAAGTAAG
TTGGCCGCAGTGTTATCACTCATGGTTATGGCAGCACTGCATAATTCTCTTACTGTCATGCCATCCGTAA
GATGCTTTTCTGTGACTGGTGAGTACTCAACCAAGTCATTCTGAGAATAGTGTATGCGGCGACCGAGTTG
CTCTTGCCCGGCGTCAATACGGGATAATACCGCGCCACATAGCAGAACTTTAAAAGTGCTCATCATTGGA
AAACGTTCTTCGGGGCGAAAACTCTCAAGGATCTTACCGCTGTTGAGATCCAGTTCGATGTAACCCACTC
GTGCACCCAACTGATCTTCAGCATCTTTTACTTTCACCAGCGTTTCTGGGTGAGCAAAAACAGGAAGGCA
AAATGCCGCAAAAAAGGGAATAAGGGCGACACGGAAATGTTGAATACTCATACTCTTCCTTTTTCAATCA
TGATTGAAGCATTTATCAGGGTTATTGTCTCATGAGCGGATACATATTTGAATGTATTTAGAAAAATAAA
CAAATAGGTCATGACCAAAATCCCTTAACGTGAGTTTTCGTTCCACTGAGCGTCAGACCCCGTAGAAAAG
ATCAAAGGATCTTCTTGAGATCCTTTTTTTCTGCGCGTAATCTGCTGCTTGCAAACAAAAAAACCACCGC
TACCAGCGGTGGTTTGTTTGCCGGATCAAGAGCTACCAACTCTTTTTCCGAAGGTAACTGGCTTCAGCAG
AGCGCAGATACCAAATACTGTCCTTCTAGTGTAGCCGTAGTTAGGCCACCACTTCAAGAACTCTGTAGCA
CCGCCTACATACCTCGCTCTGCTAATCCTGTTACCAGTGGCTGCTGCCAGTGGCGATAAGTCGTGTCTTA
CCGGGTTGGACTCAAGACGATAGTTACCGGATAAGGCGCAGCGGTCGGGCTGAACGGGGGGTTCGTGCAC
ACAGCCCAGCTTGGAGCGAACGACCTACACCGAACTGAGATACCTACAGCGTGAGCTATGAGAAAGCGCC
ACGCTTCCCGAAGGGAGAAAGGCGGACAGGTATCCGGTAAGCGGCAGGGTCGGAACAGGAGAGCGCACGA
GGGAGCTTCCAGGGGGAAACGCCTGGTATCTTTATAGTCCTGTCGGGTTTCGCCACCTCTGACTTGAGCG
TCGATTTTTGTGATGCTCGTCAGGGGGGCGGAGCCTATGGAAAAACGCCAGCAACGCGGCCTTTTTACGG
TTCCTGGCCTTTTGCTGGCCTTTTGCTCACATGTTCTTTCCTGCGTTATCCCCTGATTCTGTGGATAACC
GTATTACCGCCTTTGAGTGAGCTGATACCGCTCGCCGCAGCCGAACGACCGAGCGCAGCGAGTCAGTGAG
CGAGGAAGCGGAAGAGCGCCTGATGCGGTATTTTCTCCTTACGCATCTGTGCGGTATTTCACACCGCATA
TATGGTGCACTCTCAGTACAATCTGCTCTGATGCCGCATAGTTAAGCCAGTATACACTCCGCTATCGCTA
CGTGACTGGGTCATGGCTGCGCCCCGACACCCGCCAACACCCGCTGACGCGCCCTGACGGGCTTGTCTGC
TCCCGGCATCCGCTTACAGACAAGCTGTGACCGTCTCCGGGAGCTGCATGTGTCAGAGGTTTTCACCGTC
ATCACCGAAACGCGCGAGGCAGCTGCGGTAAAGCTCATCAGCGTGGTCGTGAAGCGATTCACAGATGTCT
GCCTGTTCATCCGCGTCCAGCTCGTTGAGTTTCTCCAGAAGCGTTAATGTCTGGCTTCTGATAAAGCGGG
CCATGTTAAGGGCGGTTTTTTCCTGTTTGGTCACTGATGCCTCCGTGTAAGGGGGATTTCTGTTCATGGG
GGTAATGATACCGATGAAACGAGAGAGGATGCTCACGATACGGGTTACTGATGATGAACATGCCCGGTTA
CTGGAACGTTGTGAGGGTAAACAACTGGCGGTATGGATGCGGCGGGACCAGAGAAAAATCACTCAGGGTC
AATGCCAGCGCTTCGTTAATACAGATGTAGGTGTTCCACAGGGTAGCCAGCAGCATCCTGCGATGCAGAT
CCGGAACATAATGGTGCAGGGCGCTGACTTCCGCGTTTCCAGACTTTACGAAACACGGAAACCGAAGACC
ATTCATGTTGTTGCTCAGGTCGCAGACGTTTTGCAGCAGCAGTCGCTTCACGTTCGCTCGCGTATCGGTG
ATTCATTCTGCTAACCAGTAAGGCAACCCCGCCAGCCTAGCCGGGTCCTCAACGACAGGAGCACGATCAT
GCTAGTCATGCCCCGCGCCCACCGGAAGGAGCTGACTGGGTTGAAGGCTCTCAAGGGCATCGGTCGAGAT
CCCGGTGCCTAATGAGTGAGCTAACTTACATTAATTGCGTTGCGCTCACTGCCCGCTTTCCAGTCGGGAA
ACCTGTCGTGCCAGCTGCATTAATGAATCGGCCAACGCGCGGGGAGAGGCGGTTTGCGTATTGGGCGCCA
GGGTGGTTTTTCTTTTCACCAGTGAGACGGGCAACAGCTGATTGCCCTTCACCGCCTGGCCCTGAGAGAG
TTGCAGCAAGCGGTCCACGCTGGTTTGCCCCAGCAGGCGAAAATCCTGTTTGATGGTGGTTAACGGCGGG
ATATAACATGAGCTGTCTTCGGTATCGTCGTATCCCACTACCGAGATGTCCGCACCAACGCGCAGCCCGG
ACTCGGTAATGGCGCGCATTGCGCCCAGCGCCATCTGATCGTTGGCAACCAGCATCGCAGTGGGAACGAT
GCCCTCATTCAGCATTTGCATGGTTTGTTGAAAACCGGACATGGCACTCCAGTCGCCTTCCCGTTCCGCT
ATCGGCTGAATTTGATTGCGAGTGAGATATTTATGCCAGCCAGCCAGACGCAGACGCGCCGAGACAGAAC
TTAATGGGCCCGCTAACAGCGCGATTTGCTGGTGACCCAATGCGACCAGATGCTCCACGCCCAGTCGCGT
ACCGTCTTCATGGGAGAAAATAATACTGTTGATGGGTGTCTGGTCAGAGACATCAAGAAATAACGCCGGA
ACATTAGTGCAGGCAGCTTCCACAGCAATGGCATCCTGGTCATCCAGCGGATAGTTAATGATCAGCCCAC
TGACGCGTTGCGCGAGAAGATTGTGCACCGCCGCTTTACAGGCTTCGACGCCGCTTCGTTCTACCATCGA
CACCACCACGCTGGCACCCAGTTGATCGGCGCGAGATTTAATCGCCGCGACAATTTGCGACGGCGCGTGC
AGGGCCAGACTGGAGGTGGCAACGCCAATCAGCAACGACTGTTTGCCCGCCAGTTGTTGTGCCACGCGGT
TGGGAATGTAATTCAGCTCCGCCATCGCCGCTTCCACTTTTTCCCGCGTTTTCGCAGAAACGTGGCTGGC
CTGGTTCACCACGCGGGAAACGGTCTGATAAGAGACACCGGCATACTCTGCGACATCGTATAACGTTACT
GGTTTCACATTCACCACCCTGAATTGACTCTCTTCCGGGCGCTATCATGCCATACCGCGAAAGGTTTTGC
GCCATTCGATGGTGTCCGGGATCTCGACGCTCTCCCTTATGCGACTCCTGCATTAGGAAGCAGCCCAGTA
GTAGGTTGAGGCCGTTGAGCACCGCCGCCGCAAGGAATGGTGCATGCAAGGAGATGGCGCCCAACAGTCC
CCCGGCCACGGGGCCTGCCACCATACCCACGCCGAAACAAGCGCTCATGAGCCCGAAGTGGCGAGCCCGA
TCTTCCCCATCGGTGATGTCGGCGATATAGGCGCCAGCAACCGCACCTGTGGCGCCGGTGATGCCGGCCA
CGATGCGTCCGGCGTAGAGGATCGAGATCGATCTCGATCCCGCGAAATTAATACGACTCACTATAGGGGA
ATTGTGAGCGGATAACAATTCCCCTCTAGAAATAATTTTGTTTAACTTTAAGAAGGAGATATACCATGGC
AAGCTGGAGCCACCCGCAGTTCGAAAAGGGTGCAGATGACGACGACAAGGTACCAATGGACAAGGATTGT
GAAATGAAACGCACCACACTGGACAGCCCTTTGGGGAAGCTGGAGCTGTCTGGTTGTGAGCAGGGTCTGC
ACGAAATAATTTTTCTGGGCAAGGGGACGTCTGCAGCTGATGCCGTGGAGGTCCCAGCCCCCGCTGCGGT
TCTCGGAGGTCCGGAGCCCCTGATGCAGGCTACAGCCTGGCTGAATGCCTATTTCCACCAGCCCGAGGCT
ATCGAAGAGTTCCCCGTGCCGGCTCTTCACCATCCCGTTTTCCAGCAAGAGTCGTTCACCAGACAGGTGT
TATGGAAGCTGCTGAAGGTTGTGAAATTCGGAGAAGTGATTTCTTACTCTCACTTAGCAGCCCTGGCAGG
CAACCCCGCAGCCACGGCAGCAGTGAAGACGGCACTGAGTGGCAATCCTGTCCCTATCCTGATCCCGTGC
CACAGAGTGGTCCAGGGGGATTTGGATGTGGGCGGTTACGAGGGTGGACTGGCCGTGAAGGAATGGCTTC
TGGCCCATGAAGGCCACCGGTTGGGGAAGCCAGGCTTGGGACCTCCTCCTCCGCCACCGCCACCACCGCC
GCCGCCGCCACCACCAGGAGGATCTGGCGGATCTCCTCCTCCGCCTCCTCCACCACCACCGCCACCGCCT
CCACCACCTCCTGCCGATCTCGCCTGGTTTAAACGCAACACCTTAAATAAACCCGTGATTATGGGCCGCC
ATACCTGGGAATCAATCGGTCGTCCGTTGCCAGGACGCAAAAATATTATCCTCAGCAGTCAACCGGGTAC
GGACGATCGCGTAACGTGGGTGAAGTCGGTGGATGAAGCCATCGCGGCGTGTGGTGACGTACCAGAAATC
ATGGTGATTGGCGGCGGTCGCGTTTATGAACAGTTCTTGCCAAAAGCGCAAAAACTGTATCTGACGCATA
TCGACGCAGAAGTGGAAGGCGACACCCATTTCCCGGATTACGAGCCGGATGACTGGGAATCGGTATTCAG
CGAATTCCACGATGCTGATGCGCAGAACTCTCACAGCTATTGCTTTGAGATTCTGGAGCGGCGGGGCGGC
GGCGGCGGCATGATCAGTCTGATTGCGGCGTTAGCGGTAGATCGCGTTATCGGCATGGAAAACGCCATGC
CGTGGAACGGAATCGGTACTGGCTTTCCATTCGACCCCCATTATGTGGAAGTCCTGGGCGAGCGCATGCA
CTACGTCGATGTTGGTCCGCGCGATGGCACCCCTGTGCTGTTCCTGCACGGTAACCCGACCTCCTCCTAC
GTGTGGCGCAACATCATCCCGCATGTTGCACCGACCCATCGCTGCATTGCTCCAGACCTGATCGGTATGG
GCAAATCCGACAAACCAGACCTGGGTTATTTCTTCGACGACCACGTCCGCTTCATGGATGCCTTCATCGA
AGCCCTGGGTCTGGAAGAGGTCGTCCTGGTCATTCACGACTGGGGCTCCGCTCTGGGTTTCCACTGGGCC
AAGCGCAATCCAGAGCGCGTCAAAGGTATTGCATTTATGGAGTTCATCCGCCCTATCCCGACCTGGGACG
AATGGCCAGAATTTGCCCGCGAGACCTTCCAGGCCTTCCGCACCAGCGGCGACCAAATGGGCCAGATCGA
AAAAATTTTTAAGGTGGTGTACCCTGTGGATGATCATCACTTTAAGGTGATCCTGCACTATGGCACACTG
GTAATCGACGGGGTTACGCCGAACATGATCGACTATTTCGGACGGCCGTATGAAGGCATCGCCGTGTTCG
ACGGCAAAAAGATCACTGTAACAGGGACCCTGTGGAACGGCAACAAAATTATCGACGAGCGCCTGATCAA
CCCCGACGGCTCCCTGCTGTTCCGAGTAACCATCAACGGAGTGACCGGCTGGCGGCTGTGCGAACGCATT
CTGGCGGGTGGCACCGGTGGCTCTGGCGGTACCGGTGGCTCTATGGTCTTCACACTCGAAGATTTCGTTG
GGGACTGGCGACAGACAGCCGGCTACAACCTGGACCAAGTCCTTGAACAGGGAGGTGTGTCCAGTTTGTT
TCAGAATCTCGGGGTGTCCGTAACTCCGATCCAAAGGATTGTCCTGAGCGGTGAAAATGGGCTGAAGATC
GACATCCATGTCATCATCCCGTATGAAGGTCTGGACGTCGGCCGCAAGCTGATCATCGATCAGAACGTTT
TTATCGAGGGTACGCTGCCGATGGGTGTCGTCCGCCCGCTGACTGAAGTCGAGATGGACCATTACCGCGA
GCCGTTCCTGAATCCTGTTGACCGCGAGCCACTGTGGCGCTTCCCAAACGAGCTGCCAATCGCCGGTGAG
CCAGCGAACATCGTCGCGCTGGTCGAAGAATACATGGACTGGCTGCACCAGTCCCCTGTCCCGAAGCTGC
TGTTCTGGGGCACCCCAGGCGTTCTGATCCCACCGGCCGAAGCCGCTCGCCTGGCCAAAAGCCTGCCTAA
CTGCAAGGCTGTGGACATCGGCCCGGGTCTGAATCTGCTGCAAGAAGACAACCCGGACCTGATCGGCAGC
GAGATCGCGCGCTGGCTGTCTACTCTGGAGATTTCCGGTGGAGCTCCGGGCTTCTCCTCAATTTCCGCTC
ATCACCACCATCATCACCATCACCACCACTAATTAACCTAGGCTGCTGCCACCGCTGAGCAATAACTAGC
ATAACCCCTTGGGGCCTCTAAACGGGTCTTGAGGGGTTTTTTGCTGAAAGGAGGAACTATATCCGGAT
Features (pLannotate 1.2.2; 25 found; start..end, strand, type, name):
     12..467     +  rep_origin     f1 ori (sequence partly withheld): f1 bacteriophage origin of replication; arrow indicates direction of (+) strand synthesis
    582..1442    -  CDS            AmpR: β-lactamase; bla; confers resistance to ampicillin, carbenicillin, and related antibiotics
   1443..1535    -  promoter       AmpR promoter: bla
   1616..2204    +  rep_origin     ori: high-copy-number ColE1/pMB1/pBR322/pUC origin of replication
   2390..2532    -  misc_feature   bom: basis of mobility region from pBR322
   2634..2825    -  CDS            rop: Rop protein, which maintains plasmids at low copy number; rop
   2842..3222    +  CDS            YPB1_ECOLX: Protein predicted: Swiss-Prot protein existence level 4. From Escherichia coli.
   3284..3348    -  CDS            TcR (fragment): tetracycline efflux protein; tet; confers resistance to tetracycline
   3363..3384    -  protein_bind   CAP binding site: CAP binding activates transcription in the presence of cAMP. E. coli catabolite activator protein
   3397..4479    -  CDS            lacI: lac repressor; lacI; The lac repressor binds to the lac operator to inhibit transcription in E. coli. This inhibition can be relieved by adding lactose or isopropyl-β-D-thiogalactopyranoside (IPTG).
   4480..4557    -  promoter       lacI promoter: lacI
   4565..4844    -  CDS            TcR (fragment): tetracycline efflux protein; tet; confers resistance to tetracycline
   4870..4888    +  promoter       T7 promoter: promoter for bacteriophage T7 RNA polymerase
   4889..4913    +  protein_bind   lac operator: The lac repressor binds to the lac operator to inhibit transcription in E. coli. This inhibition can be relieved by adding lactose or isopropyl-β-D-thiogalactopyranoside (IPTG). lac repressor encoded by lacI
   4928..4950    +  RBS            RBS: efficient ribosome binding site from bacteriophage T7 gene 10 (Olins and Rangwala, 1989)
   4966..4989    +  CDS            Strep-Tag II: peptide that binds Strep-Tactin®, an engineered form of streptavidin
   5017..5562    +  CDS            MGMT (fragment): MGMT_HUMAN - Experimental evidence at protein level: Swiss-Prot protein existence level 1. Involved in the cellular defense against the biological effects of O6-methylguanine (O6-MeG) and O4-methylthymine (O4-MeT) in DNA. Repairs the methylated nucleobase in DNA by stoichiometrically transferring the methyl group to a cysteine residue in the enzyme. This is a suicide reaction: the enzyme is irreversibly inactivated. From Homo sapiens (Human).
   5671..6075    +  CDS            ecDHFR (fragment): E. coli dihydrofolate reductase; folA
   6091..6159    +  CDS            ecDHFR (fragment): E. coli dihydrofolate reductase; folA
   6162..6616    +  CDS            HaloTag® (fragment): modified bacterial dehalogenase that forms covalent bonds with chloroalkane derivatives
   6616..6927    +  CDS            Nluc (fragment): NanoLuc® luciferase human codon-optimized
   6964..7164    +  CDS            Nluc (fragment): NanoLuc® luciferase human codon-optimized
   7165..7589    +  CDS            HaloTag® (fragment): modified bacterial dehalogenase that forms covalent bonds with chloroalkane derivatives
   7662..7679    +  CDS            SET1 (fragment): solubility-enhancement tag derived from T7 phage gene 10B
   7687..7734    +  terminator     T7 terminator: transcription terminator for bacteriophage T7 RNA polymerase
