>Addgene plasmid #113925 | pET51b(+)-LUCIDRS-MTX | addgene full sequence | sequence record 222233 | Addgene NGS Result
TGGCGAATGGG
[124 nt withheld, positions 12-135]
C
[91 nt withheld, positions 137-227]
A
[49 nt withheld, positions 229-277]
CCTTTGACGTTGGAGTCCACGTTCTTT
[37 nt withheld, positions 305-341]
ACCCTATCTCGGTCTATTCTTTTGATTTATAAGGGATTTTGCCGATTTCGGCCTATTGGTTAAAAAATGA
GCTGATTTAACAAAAATTTAACGCGAATTTTAACAAAATATTAACGTTTACAATTTCTGGCGGCACGATG
GCATGAGATTATCAAAAAGGATCTTCACCTAGATCCTTTTAAATTAAAAATGAAGTTTTAAATCAATCTA
AAGTATATATGAGTAAACTTGGTCTGACAGTTACCAATGCTTAATCAGTGAGGCACCTATCTCAGCGATC
TGTCTATTTCGTTCATCCATAGTTGCCTGACTCCCCGTCGTGTAGATAACTACGATACGGGAGGGCTTAC
CATCTGGCCCCAGTGCTGCAATGATACCGCGAGACCCACGCTCACCGGCTCCAGATTTATCAGCAATAAA
CCAGCCAGCCGGAAGGGCCGAGCGCAGAAGTGGTCCTGCAACTTTATCCGCCTCCATCCAGTCTATTAAT
TGTTGCCGGGAAGCTAGAGTAAGTAGTTCGCCAGTTAATAGTTTGCGCAACGTTGTTGCCATTGCTACAG
GCATCGTGGTGTCACGCTCGTCGTTTGGTATGGCTTCATTCAGCTCCGGTTCCCAACGATCAAGGCGAGT
TACATGATCCCCCATGTTGTGCAAAAAAGCGGTTAGCTCCTTCGGTCCTCCGATCGTTGTCAGAAGTAAG
TTGGCCGCAGTGTTATCACTCATGGTTATGGCAGCACTGCATAATTCTCTTACTGTCATGCCATCCGTAA
GATGCTTTTCTGTGACTGGTGAGTACTCAACCAAGTCATTCTGAGAATAGTGTATGCGGCGACCGAGTTG
CTCTTGCCCGGCGTCAATACGGGATAATACCGCGCCACATAGCAGAACTTTAAAAGTGCTCATCATTGGA
AAACGTTCTTCGGGGCGAAAACTCTCAAGGATCTTACCGCTGTTGAGATCCAGTTCGATGTAACCCACTC
GTGCACCCAACTGATCTTCAGCATCTTTTACTTTCACCAGCGTTTCTGGGTGAGCAAAAACAGGAAGGCA
AAATGCCGCAAAAAAGGGAATAAGGGCGACACGGAAATGTTGAATACTCATACTCTTCCTTTTTCAATCA
TGATTGAAGCATTTATCAGGGTTATTGTCTCATGAGCGGATACATATTTGAATGTATTTAGAAAAATAAA
CAAATAGGTCATGACCAAAATCCCTTAACGTGAGTTTTCGTTCCACTGAGCGTCAGACCCCGTAGAAAAG
ATCAAAGGATCTTCTTGAGATCCTTTTTTTCTGCGCGTAATCTGCTGCTTGCAAACAAAAAAACCACCGC
TACCAGCGGTGGTTTGTTTGCCGGATCAAGAGCTACCAACTCTTTTTCCGAAGGTAACTGGCTTCAGCAG
AGCGCAGATACCAAATACTGTCCTTCTAGTGTAGCCGTAGTTAGGCCACCACTTCAAGAACTCTGTAGCA
CCGCCTACATACCTCGCTCTGCTAATCCTGTTACCAGTGGCTGCTGCCAGTGGCGATAAGTCGTGTCTTA
CCGGGTTGGACTCAAGACGATAGTTACCGGATAAGGCGCAGCGGTCGGGCTGAACGGGGGGTTCGTGCAC
ACAGCCCAGCTTGGAGCGAACGACCTACACCGAACTGAGATACCTACAGCGTGAGCTATGAGAAAGCGCC
ACGCTTCCCGAAGGGAGAAAGGCGGACAGGTATCCGGTAAGCGGCAGGGTCGGAACAGGAGAGCGCACGA
GGGAGCTTCCAGGGGGAAACGCCTGGTATCTTTATAGTCCTGTCGGGTTTCGCCACCTCTGACTTGAGCG
TCGATTTTTGTGATGCTCGTCAGGGGGGCGGAGCCTATGGAAAAACGCCAGCAACGCGGCCTTTTTACGG
TTCCTGGCCTTTTGCTGGCCTTTTGCTCACATGTTCTTTCCTGCGTTATCCCCTGATTCTGTGGATAACC
GTATTACCGCCTTTGAGTGAGCTGATACCGCTCGCCGCAGCCGAACGACCGAGCGCAGCGAGTCAGTGAG
CGAGGAAGCGGAAGAGCGCCTGATGCGGTATTTTCTCCTTACGCATCTGTGCGGTATTTCACACCGCAAT
GGTGCACTCTCAGTACAATCTGCTCTGATGCCGCATAGTTAAGCCAGTATACACTCCGCTATCGCTACGT
GACTGGGTCATGGCTGCGCCCCGACACCCGCCAACACCCGCTGACGCGCCCTGACGGGCTTGTCTGCTCC
CGGCATCCGCTTACAGACAAGCTGTGACCGTCTCCGGGAGCTGCATGTGTCAGAGGTTTTCACCGTCATC
ACCGAAACGCGCGAGGCAGCTGCGGTAAAGCTCATCAGCGTGGTCGTGAAGCGATTCACAGATGTCTGCC
TGTTCATCCGCGTCCAGCTCGTTGAGTTTCTCCAGAAGCGTTAATGTCTGGCTTCTGATAAAGCGGGCCA
TGTTAAGGGCGGTTTTTTCCTGTTTGGTCACTGATGCCTCCGTGTAAGGGGGATTTCTGTTCATGGGGGT
AATGATACCGATGAAACGAGAGAGGATGCTCACGATACGGGTTACTGTTGATGAACATGCCCGGTTACTG
GAACGTTGTGAGGGTAAACAACTGGCGGTATGGATGCGGCGGGACCAGAGAAAAATCACTCAGGGTCAAT
GCCAGCGCTTCGTTAATACAGATGTAGGTGTTCCACAGGGTAGCCAGCAGCATCCTGCGATGCAGATCCG
GAACATAATGGTGCAGGGCGCTGACTTCCGCGTTTCCAGACTTTACGAAACACGGAAACCGAAGACCATT
CATGTTGTTGCTCAGGTCGCAGACGTTTTGCAGCAGCAGTCGCTTCACGTTCGCTCGCGTATCGGTGATT
CATTCTGCTAACCAGTAAGGCAACCCCGCCAGCCTAGCCGGGTCCTCAACGACAGGAGCACGATCATGCT
AGTCATGCCCCGCGCCCACCGGAAGGAGCTGACTGGGTTGAAGGCTCTCAAGGGCATCGGTCGAGATCCC
GGTGCCTAATGAGTGAGCTAACTTACATTAATTGCGTTGCGCTCACTGCCCGCTTTCCAGTCGGGAAACC
TGTCGTGCCAGCTGCATTAATGAATCGGCCAACGCGCGGGGAGAGGCGGTTTGCGTATTGGGCGCCAGGG
TGGTTTTTCTTTTCACCAGTGAGACGGGCAACAGCTGATTGCCCTTCACCGCCTGGCCCTGAGAGAGTTG
CAGCAAGCGGTCCACGCTGGTTTGCCCCAGCAGGCGAAAATCCTGTTTGATGGTGGTTAACGGCGGGATA
TAACATGAGCTGTCTTCGGTATCGTCGTATCCCACTACCGAGATGTCCGCACCAACGCGCAGCCCGGACT
CGGTAATGGCGCGCATTGCGCCCAGCGCCATCTGATCGTTGGCAACCAGCATCGCAGTGGGAACGATGCC
CTCATTCAGCATTTGCATGGTTTGTTGAAAACCGGACATGGCACTCCAGTCGCCTTCCCGTTCCGCTATC
GGCTGAATTTGATTGCGAGTGAGATATTTATGCCAGCCAGCCAGACGCAGACGCGCCGAGACAGAACTTA
ATGGGCCCGCTAACAGCGCGATTTGCTGGTGACCCAATGCGACCAGATGCTCCACGCCCAGTCGCGTACC
GTCTTCATGGGAGAAAATAATACTGTTGATGGGTGTCTGGTCAGAGACATCAAGAAATAACGCCGGAACA
TTAGTGCAGGCAGCTTCCACAGCAATGGCATCCTGGTCATCCAGCGGATAGTTAATGATCAGCCCACTGA
CGCGTTGCGCGAGAAGATTGTGCACCGCCGCTTTACAGGCTTCGACGCCGCTTCGTTCTACCATCGACAC
CACCACGCTGGCACCCAGTTGATCGGCGCGAGATTTAATCGCCGCGACAATTTGCGACGGCGCGTGCAGG
GCCAGACTGGAGGTGGCAACGCCAATCAGCAACGACTGTTTGCCCGCCAGTTGTTGTGCCACGCGGTTGG
GAATGTAATTCAGCTCCGCCATCGCCGCTTCCACTTTTTCCCGCGTTTTCGCAGAAACGTGGCTGGCCTG
GTTCACCACGCGGGAAACGGTCTGATAAGAGACACCGGCATACTCTGCGACATCGTATAACGTTACTGGT
TTCACATTCACCACCCTGAATTGACTCTCTTCCGGGCGCTATCATGCCATACCGCGAAAGGTTTTGCGCC
ATTCGATGGTGTCCGGGATCTCGACGCTCTCCCTTATGCGACTCCTGCATTAGGAAGCAGCCCAGTAGTA
GGTTGAGGCCGTTGAGCACCGCCGCCGCAAGGAATGGTGCATGCAAGGAGATGGCGCCCAACAGTCCCCC
GGCCACGGGGCCTGCCACCATACCCACGCCGAAACAAGCGCTCATGAGCCCGAAGTGGCGAGCCCGATCT
TCCCCATCGGTGATGTCGGCGATATAGGCGCCAGCAACCGCACCTGTGGCGCCGGTGATGCCGGCCACGA
TGCGTCCGGCGTAGAGGATCGAGATCGATCTCGATCCCGCGAAATTAATACGACTCACTATAGGGGAATT
GTGAGCGGATAACAATTCCCCTCTAGAAATAATTTTGTTTAACTTTAAGAAGGAGATATACCATGGCAAG
CTGGAGCCACCCGCAGTTCGAAAAGGGTGCAGATGACGACGACAAGGTACCAATGGACAAGGATTGTGAA
ATGAAACGCACCACACTGGACAGCCCTTTGGGGAAGCTGGAGCTGTCTGGTTGTGAGCAGGGTCTGCACG
AAATAATTTTTCTGGGCAAGGGGACGTCTGCAGCTGATGCCGTGGAGGTCCCAGCCCCCGCTGCGGTTCT
CGGAGGTCCGGAGCCCCTGATGCAGGCTACAGCCTGGCTGAATGCCTATTTCCACCAGCCCGAGGCTATC
GAAGAGTTCCCCGTGCCGGCTCTTCACCATCCCGTTTTCCAGCAAGAGTCGTTCACCAGACAGGTGTTAT
GGAAGCTGCTGAAGGTTGTGAAATTCGGAGAAGTGATTTCTTACTCTCACTTAGCAGCCCTGGCAGGCAA
CCCCGCAGCCACGGCAGCAGTGAAGACGGCACTGAGTGGCAATCCTGTCCCTATCCTGATCCCGTGCCAC
AGAGTGGTCCAGGGGGATTTGGATGTGGGCGGTTACGAGGGTGGACTGGCCGTGAAGGAATGGCTTCTGG
CCCATGAAGGCCACCGGTTGGGGAAGCCAGGCTTGGGACCTCCTCCTCCGCCACCGCCACCACCGCCGCC
GCCGCCACCACCAGGAGGATCTGGCGGATCTCCTCCTCCGCCTCCTCCACCACCACCGCCACCGCCTCCA
CCACCTCCTGCCGATCTCGCCTGGTTTAAACGCAACACCTTAAATAAACCCGTGATTATGGGCCGCCATA
CCTGGGAATCAATCGGTCGTCCGTTGCCAGGACGCAAAAATATTATCCTCAGCAGTCAACCGGGTACGGA
CGATCGCGTAACGTGGGTGAAGTCGGTGGATGAAGCCATCGCGGCGTGTGGTGACGTACCAGAAATCATG
GTGATTGGCGGCGGTCGCGTTTATGAACAGTTCTTGCCAAAAGCGCAAAAACTGTATCTGACGCATATCG
ACGCAGAAGTGGAAGGCGACACCCATTTCCCGGATTACGAGCCGGATGACTGGGAATCGGTATTCAGCGA
ATTCCACGATGCTGATGCGCAGAACTCTCACAGCTATTGCTTTGAGATTCTGGAGCGGCGGGGCGGCGGC
GGCGGCATGATCAGTCTGATTGCGGCGTTAGCGGTAGATCGCGTTATCGGCATGGAAAACGCCATGCCGT
GGAACGGAATCGGTACTGGCTTTCCATTCGACCCCCATTATGTGGAAGTCCTGGGCGAGCGCATGCACTA
CGTCGATGTTGGTCCGCGCGATGGCACCCCTGTGCTGTTCCTGCACGGTAACCCGACCTCCTCCTACGTG
TGGCGCAACATCATCCCGCATGTTGCACCGACCCATCGCTGCATTGCTCCAGACCTGATCGGTATGGGCA
AATCCGACAAACCAGACCTGGGTTATTTCTTCGACGACCACGTCCGCTTCATGGATGCCTTCATCGAAGC
CCTGGGTCTGGAAGAGGTCGTCCTGGTCATTCACGACTGGGGCTCCGCTCTGGGTTTCCACTGGGCCAAG
CGCAATCCAGAGCGCGTCAAAGGTATTGCATTTATGGAGTTCATCCGCCCTATCCCGACCTGGGACGAAT
GGCCAGAATTTGCCCGCGAGACCTTCCAGGCCTTCCGCACCAGCGGCGACCAAATGGGCCAGATCGAAAA
AATTTTTAAGGTGGTGTACCCTGTGGATGATCATCACTTTAAGGTGATCCTGCACTATGGCACACTGGTA
ATCGACGGGGTTACGCCGAACATGATCGACTATTTCGGACGGCCGTATGAAGGCATCGCCGTGTTCGACG
GCAAAAAGATCACTGTAACAGGGACCCTGTGGAACGGCAACAAAATTATCGACGAGCGCCTGATCAACCC
CGACGGCTCCCTGCTGTTCCGAGTAACCATCAACGGAGTGACCGGCTGGCGGCTGTGCGAACGCATTCTG
GCGGGTGGCACCGGTGGCTCTGGCGGTACCGGTGGCTCTATGGTCTTCACACTCGAAGATTTCGTTGGGG
ACTGGCGACAGACAGCCGGCTACAACCTGGACCAAGTCCTTGAACAGGGAGGTGTGTCCAGTTTGTTTCA
GAATCTCGGGGTGTCCGTAACTCCGATCCAAAGGATTGTCCTGAGCGGTGAAAATGGGCTGAAGATCGAC
ATCCATGTCATCATCCCGTATGAAGGTCTGGACGTCGGCCGCAAGCTGATCATCGATCAGAACGTTTTTA
TCGAGGGTACGCTGCCGATGGGTGTCGTCCGCCCGCTGACTGAAGTCGAGATGGACCATTACCGCGAGCC
GTTCCTGAATCCTGTTGACCGCGAGCCACTGTGGCGCTTCCCAAACGAGCTGCCAATCGCCGGTGAGCCA
GCGAACATCGTCGCGCTGGTCGAAGAATACATGGACTGGCTGCACCAGTCCCCTGTCCCGAAGCTGCTGT
TCTGGGGCACCCCAGGCGTTCTGATCCCACCGGCCGAAGCCGCTCGCCTGGCCAAAAGCCTGCCTAACTG
CAAGGCTGTGGACATCGGCCCGGGTCTGAATCTGCTGCAAGAAGACAACCCGGACCTGATCGGCAGCGAG
ATCGCGCGCTGGCTGTCTACTCTGGAGATTTCCGGTGGAGCTCCGGGCTTCTCCTCAATTTCCGCTCATC
ACCACCATCATCACCATCACCACCACTAATTAACCTAGGCTGCTGCCACCGCTGAGCAATAACTAGCATA
ACCCCTTGGGGCCTCTAAACGGGTCTTGAGGGGTTTTTTGCTGAAAGGAGGAACTATATCCGGAT
Features (pLannotate 1.2.2; 25 found; start..end, strand, type, name):
     12..467     +  rep_origin     f1 ori (sequence partly withheld): f1 bacteriophage origin of replication; arrow indicates direction of (+) strand synthesis
    582..1442    -  CDS            AmpR: β-lactamase; bla; confers resistance to ampicillin, carbenicillin, and related antibiotics
   1443..1535    -  promoter       AmpR promoter: bla
   1616..2204    +  rep_origin     ori: high-copy-number ColE1/pMB1/pBR322/pUC origin of replication
   2390..2529    -  misc_feature   bom: basis of mobility region from pBR322
   2631..2822    -  CDS            rop: Rop protein, which maintains plasmids at low copy number; rop
   2839..3219    +  CDS            YPB1_ECOLX: Protein predicted: Swiss-Prot protein existence level 4. From Escherichia coli.
   3281..3345    -  CDS            TcR (fragment): tetracycline efflux protein; tet; confers resistance to tetracycline
   3360..3381    -  protein_bind   CAP binding site: CAP binding activates transcription in the presence of cAMP. E. coli catabolite activator protein
   3394..4476    -  CDS            lacI: lac repressor; lacI; The lac repressor binds to the lac operator to inhibit transcription in E. coli. This inhibition can be relieved by adding lactose or isopropyl-β-D-thiogalactopyranoside (IPTG).
   4477..4554    -  promoter       lacI promoter: lacI
   4562..4841    -  CDS            TcR (fragment): tetracycline efflux protein; tet; confers resistance to tetracycline
   4867..4885    +  promoter       T7 promoter: promoter for bacteriophage T7 RNA polymerase
   4886..4910    +  protein_bind   lac operator: The lac repressor binds to the lac operator to inhibit transcription in E. coli. This inhibition can be relieved by adding lactose or isopropyl-β-D-thiogalactopyranoside (IPTG). lac repressor encoded by lacI
   4925..4947    +  RBS            RBS: efficient ribosome binding site from bacteriophage T7 gene 10 (Olins and Rangwala, 1989)
   4963..4986    +  CDS            Strep-Tag II: peptide that binds Strep-Tactin®, an engineered form of streptavidin
   5014..5559    +  CDS            MGMT (fragment): MGMT_HUMAN - Experimental evidence at protein level: Swiss-Prot protein existence level 1. Involved in the cellular defense against the biological effects of O6-methylguanine (O6-MeG) and O4-methylthymine (O4-MeT) in DNA. Repairs the methylated nucleobase in DNA by stoichiometrically transferring the methyl group to a cysteine residue in the enzyme. This is a suicide reaction: the enzyme is irreversibly inactivated. From Homo sapiens (Human).
   5668..6072    +  CDS            ecDHFR (fragment): E. coli dihydrofolate reductase; folA
   6088..6156    +  CDS            ecDHFR (fragment): E. coli dihydrofolate reductase; folA
   6159..6613    +  CDS            HaloTag® (fragment): modified bacterial dehalogenase that forms covalent bonds with chloroalkane derivatives
   6613..6924    +  CDS            Nluc (fragment): NanoLuc® luciferase human codon-optimized
   6961..7161    +  CDS            Nluc (fragment): NanoLuc® luciferase human codon-optimized
   7162..7586    +  CDS            HaloTag® (fragment): modified bacterial dehalogenase that forms covalent bonds with chloroalkane derivatives
   7659..7676    +  CDS            SET1 (fragment): solubility-enhancement tag derived from T7 phage gene 10B
   7684..7731    +  terminator     T7 terminator: transcription terminator for bacteriophage T7 RNA polymerase
