[The description below was written by a language model from this plasmid's Addgene catalogue record and pLannotate feature annotations shown in this document.]
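Description:
pET51b(+)-LUCIDRS-MTX is a bacterial expression plasmid built on the Novagen pET51-b(+) backbone for producing the protein component of a red-shifted LUCID biosensor for methotrexate, a semi-synthetic sensor read out by bioluminescence resonance energy transfer (BRET). It is propagated in E. coli under ampicillin selection (AmpR) from a pBR322-type ColE1 origin that, together with the rop gene and bom region, keeps copy number low, as the catalogue entry records. An f1 origin is also present, along with short remnants of the tetracycline resistance gene that are backbone relics. Expression follows the usual pET logic. A T7 promoter with an adjacent lac operator and the T7 gene 10 ribosome binding site drives the insert, the plasmid-borne lacI gene supplies repressor, and a T7 terminator closes the unit. Transcription therefore requires a host providing T7 RNA polymerase and is inducible with IPTG.

The synthetic insert of about 2.7 kb is annotated as a single multi-domain fusion. An N-terminal Strep-Tag II is followed by an MGMT-derived domain, which most likely corresponds to a SNAP-tag-type self-labelling module, although the record does not name it as such. Next comes E. coli dihydrofolate reductase, annotated in two segments, which presumably serves as the methotrexate-binding receptor. The final module is a chimera in which NanoLuc luciferase, itself in two pieces, sits between two halves of HaloTag. This arrangement fits the associated publication on luciferases with tunable emission wavelengths: labelling HaloTag with a fluorophore would shift the emitted light toward red. The record does not specify the synthetic ligands or fluorophores. The short "SET1" hit near the 3′ end is probably an annotation artefact. The depositor and sequencing-derived records differ by only three nucleotides and carry identical features.
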