Addgene plasmid #113925: pET51b(+)-LUCIDRS-MTX
Purpose: Plasmid encoding the bacterial expression of the red-shifted LUCID semi-synthetic BRET biosensor for methotrexate
Depositing lab: Kai Johnsson. Depositing organization: Max Planck Institute for Medical Research. Publication: Luciferases with Tunable Emission Wavelengths. Hiblot J, Yu Q, Sabbadini MDB, Reymond L, Xue L, Schena A, Sallin O, Hill N, Griss R, Johnsson K. Angew Chem Int Ed Engl. 2017 Nov 13;56(46):14556-14560. doi: 10.1002/anie.201708277. Epub 2017 Oct 9. PubMed 28941028.
Backbone
  Vector backbone: pET51-b(+)
  Backbone manufacturer: Novagen
  Backbone size w/o insert (bp): 5218
  Total vector size (bp): 7759
  Vector type: Bacterial Expression, Luciferase
Growth in bacteria
  Bacterial resistance: Ampicillin, 100 μg/mL
  Growth temperature: 37°C
  Growth strain: DH5alpha
  Copy number: Low Copy
Gene/Insert
  Gene/Insert name: LUCID_RS-MTX
  Species: Synthetic
  Insert size (bp): 2697
  Promoter: T7
  Cloning method: Gibson Cloning
  Sequencing primers: 5′ T7; 3′ pET-RP
Terms and licenses: Academic/Nonprofit Terms; Industry Terms: Not Available to Industry
How to cite: pET51b(+)-LUCIDRS-MTX was a gift from Kai Johnsson (Addgene plasmid # 113925 ; http://n2t.net/addgene:113925 ; RRID:Addgene_113925)
